>Addgene plasmid #235687 | pCDH-CMV-NF2-CFP | addgene full sequence | sequence record 470303 | Addgene NGS Result
ACGCGTGTAGTCTTATGCAATACTCTTGTAGTCTTGCAACATGGTAACGATGAGTTAGCAACATGCCTTA
CAAGGAGAGAAAAAGCACCGTGCATGCCGATTGGTGGAAGTAAGGTGGTACGATCGTGCCTTATTAGGAA
GGCAACAGACGGGTCTGACATGGATTGGACGAACCACTGAATTGCCGCATTGCAGAGATATTGTATTTAA
GTGCCTAGCTCGATACATAAACGGGTCTCTCTGGTTAGACCAGATCTGAGCCTGGGAGCTCTCTGGCTAA
CTAGGGAACCCACTGCTTAAGCCTCAATAAAGCTTGCCTTGAGTGCTTCAAGTAGTGTGTGCCCGTCTGT
TGTGTGACTCTGGTAACTAGAGATCCCTCAGACCCTTTTAGTCAGTGTGGAAAATCTCTAGCAGTGGCGC
CCGAACAGGGACTTGAAAGCGAAAGGGAAACCAGAGGAGCTCTCTCGACGCAGGACTCGGCTTGCTGAAG
CGCGCACGGCAAGAGGCGAGGGGCGGCGACTGGTGAGTACGCCAAAAATTTTGACTAGCGGAGGCTAGAA
GGAGAGAGATGGGTGCGAGAGCGTCAGTATTAAGCGGGGGAGAATTAGATCGCGATGGGAAAAAATTCGG
TTAAGGCCAGGGGGAAAGAAAAAATATAAATTAAAACATATAGTATGGGCAAGCAGGGAGCTAGAACGAT
TCGCAGTTAATCCTGGCCTGTTAGAAACATCAGAAGGCTGTAGACAAATACTGGGACAGCTACAACCATC
CCTTCAGACAGGATCAGAAGAACTTAGATCATTATATAATACAGTAGCAACCCTCTATTGTGTGCATCAA
AGGATAGAGATAAAAGACACCAAGGAAGCTTTAGACAAGATAGAGGAAGAGCAAAACAAAAGTAAGACCA
CCGCACAGCAAGCGGCCACTGATCTTCAGACCTGGAGGAGGAGATATGAGGGACAATTGGAGAAGTGAAT
TATATAAATATAAAGTAGTAAAAATTGAACCATTAGGAGTAGCACCCACCAAGGCAAAGAGAAGAGTGGT
GCAGAGAGAAAAAAGAGCAGTGGGAATAGGAGCTTTGTTCCTTGGGTTCTTGGGAGCAGCAGGAAGCACT
ATGGGCGCAGCGTCAATGACGCTGACGGTACAGGCCAGACAATTATTGTCTGGTATAGTGCAGCAGCAGA
ACAATTTGCTGAGGGCTATTGAGGCGCAACAGCATCTGTTGCAACTCACAGTCTGGGGCATCAAGCAGCT
CCAGGCAAGAATCCTGGCTGTGGAAAGATACCTAAAGGATCAACAGCTCCTGGGGATTTGGGGTTGCTCT
GGAAAACTCATTTGCACCACTGCTGTGCCTTGGAATGCTAGTTGGAGTAATAAATCTCTGGAACAGATTT
GGAATCACACGACCTGGATGGAGTGGGACAGAGAAATTAACAATTACACAAGCTTAATACACTCCTTAAT
TGAAGAATCGCAAAACCAGCAAGAAAAGAATGAACAAGAATTATTGGAATTAGATAAATGGGCAAGTTTG
TGGAATTGGTTTAACATAACAAATTGGCTGTGGTATATAAAATTATTCATAATGATAGTAGGAGGCTTGG
TAGGTTTAAGAATAGTTTTTGCTGTACTTTCTATAGTGAATAGAGTTAGGCAGGGATATTCACCATTATC
GTTTCAGACCCACCTCCCAACCCCGAGGGGACCCGACAGGCCCGAAGGAATAGAAGAAGAAGGTGGAGAG
AGAGACAGAGACAGATCCATTCGATTAGTGAACGGATCTCGACGGTATCGGTTAACTTTTAAAAGAAAAG
GGGGGATTGGGGGGTACAGTGCAGGGGAAAGAATAGTAGACATAATAGCAACAGACATACAAACTAAAGA
ATTACAAAAACAAATTACAAAATTCAAAATTTTATCGATACTAGTATTATGCCCAGTACATGACCTTATG
GGACTTTCCTACTTGGCAGTACATCTACGTATTAGTCATCGCTATTACCATGGTGATGCGGTTTTGGCAG
TACATCAATGGGCGTGGATAGCGGTTTGACTCACGGGGATTTCCAAGTCTCCACCCCATTGACGTCAATG
GGAGTTTGTTTTGGCACCAAAATCAACGGGACTTTCCAAAATGTCGTAACAACTCCGCCCCATTGACGCA
AATGGGCGGTAGGCGTGTACGGTGGGAGGTTTATATAAGCAGAGCTCGTTTAGTGAACCGTCAGATCGCC
TGGAGACGCCATCCACGCTGTTTTGACCTCCATAGAAGATTCTAGAGCTAGCGAATTCATGGCCGGGGCC
ATCGCTTCCCGCATGAGCTTCAGCTCTCTCAAGAGGAAGCAACCCAAGACGTTCACCGTGAGGATCGTCA
CCATGGACGCCGAGATGGAGTTCAATTGCGAGATGAAGTGGAAAGGGAAGGACCTCTTTGATTTGGTGTG
CCGGACTCTGGGGCTCCGAGAAACCTGGTTCTTTGGACTGCAGTACACAATCAAGGACACAGTGGCCTGG
CTCAAAATAGACAAGAAGGTACTGGATCATGATGTTTCAAAGGAAGAACCAGTCACCTTTCACTTCTTGG
CCAAATTTTATCCTGAGAATGCTGAAGAGGAGCTGGTTCAGGAGATCACACAACATTTATTCTTCTTACA
GGTAAAGAAGCAGATTTTAGATGAAAAGATCTACTGCCCTCCTGAGGCTTCTGTGCTCCTGGCTTCTTAC
GCCGTCCAGGCCAAGTATGGTGACTACGACCCCAGTGTTCACAAGCGGGGATTTTTGGCCCAAGAGGAAT
TGCTTCCAAAAAGGGTAATAAATCTGTATCAGATGACTCCGGAAATGTGGGAGGAGAGAATTACTGCTTG
GTACGCAGAGCACCGAGGCCGAGCCAGGGATGAAGCTGAAATGGAATATCTGAAGATAGCTCAGGACCTG
GAGATGTACGGTGTGAACTACTTTGCAATCCGGAATAAAAAGGGCACAGAGCTGCTGCTTGGAGTGGATG
CCCTGGGGCTTCACATTTATGACCCTGAGAACAGACTGACCCCCAAGATCTCCTTCCCGTGGAATGAAAT
CCGAAACATCTCGTACAGTGACAAGGAGTTTACTATTAAACCACTGGATAAGAAAATTGATGTCTTCAAG
TTTAACTCCTCAAAGCTTCGTGTTAATAAGCTGATTCTCCAGCTATGTATCGGGAACCATGATCTATTTA
TGAGGAGAAGGAAAGCCGATTCTTTGGAAGTTCAGCAGATGAAAGCCCAGGCCAGGGAGGAGAAGGCTAG
AAAGCAGATGGAGCGGCAGCGCCTCGCTCGAGAGAAGCAGATGAGGGAGGAGGCTGAACGCACGAGGGAT
GAGTTGGAGAGGAGGCTGCTGCAGATGAAAGAAGAAGCAACAATGGCCAACGAAGCACTGATGCGGTCTG
AGGAGACAGCTGACCTGTTGGCTGAAAAGGCCCAGATCACCGAGGAGGAGGCAAAACTTCTGGCCCAGAA
GGCCGCAGAGGCTGAGCAGGAAATGCAGCGCATCAAGGCCACAGCGATTCGCACGGAGGAGGAGAAGCGC
CTGATGGAGCAGAAGGTGCTGGAAGCCGAGGTGCTGGCACTGAAGATGGCTGAGGAGTCAGAGAGGAGGG
CCAAAGAGGCAGATCAGCTGAAGCAGGACCTGCAGGAAGCACGCGAGGCGGAGCGAAGAGCCAAGCAGAA
GCTCCTGGAGATTGCCACCAAGCCCACGTACCCGCCCATGAACCCAATTCCAGCACCGTTGCCTCCTGAC
ATACCAAGCTTCAACCTCATTGGTGACAGCCTGTCTTTCGACTTCAAAGATACTGACATGAAGCGGCTTT
CCATGGAGATAGAGAAAGAAAAAGTGGAATACATGGAAAAGAGCAAGCATCTGCAGGAGCAGCTCAATGA
ACTCAAGACAGAAATCGAGGCCTTGAAACTGAAAGAGAGGGAGACAGCTCTGGATATTCTGCACAATGAG
AACTCCGACAGGGGTGGCAGCAGCAAGCACAATACCATTAAAAAGCTCACCTTGCAGAGCGCCAAGTCCC
GAGTGGCCTTCTTTGAAGAGCTCGGTGGAGGCTCGGGGGGTGGCTCGGTGAGCAAGGGCGAGGAGCTGTT
CACCGGGGTGGTGCCCATCCTGGTCGAGCTGGACGGCGACGTAAACGGCCACAAGTTCAGCGTGTCCGGC
GAGGGCGAGGGCGATGCCACCTACGGCAAGCTGACCCTGAAGTTCATCTGCACCACCGGCAAGCTGCCCG
TGCCCTGGCCCACCCTCGTGACCACCCTGTCCTGGGGCGTGCAGTGCTTCGCCCGCTACCCCGACCACAT
GAAGCAGCACGACTTCTTCAAGTCCGCCATGCCCGAAGGCTACGTCCAGGAGCGCACCATCTTCTTCAAG
GACGACGGCAACTACAAGACCCGCGCCGAGGTGAAGTTCGAGGGCGACACCCTGGTGAACCGCATCGAGC
TGAAGGGCATCGACTTCAAGGAGGACGGCAACATCCTGGGGCACAAGCTGGAGTACAACTACTTTAGCGA
CAACGTCTATATCACCGCCGACAAGCAGAAGAACGGCATCAAGGCCAACTTCAAGATCCGCCACAACATC
GAGGACGGCGGCGTGCAGCTCGCCGACCACTACCAGCAGAACACCCCCATCGGCGACGGCCCCGTGCTGC
TGCCCGACAACCACTACCTGAGCACCCAGTCCAAGCTGAGCAAAGACCCCAACGAGAAGCGCGATCACAT
GGTCCTGCTGGAGTTCGTGACCGCCGCCGGGATCACTCTCGGCATGGACGAGCTGTACAAGTAAGCGGCC
GCGAAGGATCTGCGATCGCTCCGGTGCCCGTCAGTGGGCAGAGCGCACATCGCCCACAGTCCCCGAGAAG
TTGGGGGGAGGGGTCGGCAATTGAACGGGTGCCTAGAGAAGGTGGCGCGGGGTAAACTGGGAAAGTGATG
TCGTGTACTGGCTCCGCCTTTTTCCCGAGGGTGGGGGAGAACCGTATATAAGTGCAGTAGTCGCCGTGAA
CGTTCTTTTTCGCAACGGGTTTGCCGCCAGAACACAGCTGAAGCTTCGAGGGGCTCGCATCTCTCCTTCA
CGCGCCCGCCGCCCTACCTGAGGCCGCCATCCACGCCGGTTGAGTCGCGTTCTGCCGCCTCCCGCCTGTG
GTGCCTCCTGAACTGCGTCCGCCGTCTAGGTAAGTTTAAAGCTCAGGTCGAGACCGGGCCTTTGTCCGGC
GCTCCCTTGGAGCCTACCTAGACTCAGCCGGCTCTCCACGCTTTGCCTGACCCTGCTTGCTCAACTCTAC
GTCTTTGTTTCGTTTTCTGTTCTGCGCCGTTACAGATCCAAGCTGTGACCGGCGCCTACGCTAGATGACC
GAGTACAAGCCCACGGTGCGCCTCGCCACCCGCGACGACGTCCCCAGGGCCGTACGCACCCTCGCCGCCG
CGTTCGCCGACTACCCCGCCACGCGCCACACCGTCGATCCGGACCGCCACATCGAGCGGGTCACCGAGCT
GCAAGAACTCTTCCTCACGCGCGTCGGGCTCGACATCGGCAAGGTGTGGGTCGCGGACGACGGCGCCGCG
GTGGCGGTCTGGACCACGCCGGAGAGCGTCGAAGCGGGGGCGGTGTTCGCCGAGATCGGCCCGCGCATGG
CCGAGTTGAGCGGTTCCCGGCTGGCCGCGCAGCAACAGATGGAAGGCCTCCTGGCGCCGCACCGGCCCAA
GGAGCCCGCGTGGTTCCTGGCCACCGTCGGCGTCTCGCCCGACCACCAGGGCAAGGGTCTGGGCAGCGCC
GTCGTGCTCCCCGGAGTGGAGGCGGCCGAGCGCGCCGGGGTGCCCGCCTTCCTGGAGACCTCCGCGCCCC
GCAACCTCCCCTTCTACGAGCGGCTCGGCTTCACCGTCACCGCCGACGTCGAGGTGCCCGAAGGACCGCG
CACCTGGTGCATGACCCGCAAGCCCGGTGCCTGAGTCGACAATCAACCTCTGGATTACAAAATTTGTGAA
AGATTGACTGGTATTCTTAACTATGTTGCTCCTTTTACGCTATGTGGATACGCTGCTTTAATGCCTTTGT
ATCATGCTATTGCTTCCCGTATGGCTTTCATTTTCTCCTCCTTGTATAAATCCTGGTTGCTGTCTCTTTA
TGAGGAGTTGTGGCCCGTTGTCAGGCAACGTGGCGTGGTGTGCACTGTGTTTGCTGACGCAACCCCCACT
GGTTGGGGCATTGCCACCACCTGTCAGCTCCTTTCCGGGACTTTCGCTTTCCCCCTCCCTATTGCCACGG
CGGAACTCATCGCCGCCTGCCTTGCCCGCTGCTGGACAGGGGCTCGGCTGTTGGGCACTGACAATTCCGT
GGTGTTGTCGGGGAAATCATCGTCCTTTCCTTGGCTGCTCGCCTGTGTTGCCACCTGGATTCTGCGCGGG
ACGTCCTTCTGCTACGTCCCTTCGGCCCTCAATCCAGCGGACCTTCCTTCCCGCGGCCTGCTGCCGGCTC
TGCGGCCTCTTCCGCGTCTTCGCCTTCGCCCTCAGACGAGTCGGATCTCCCTTTGGGCCGCCTCCCCGCC
TGGTACCTTTAAGACCAATGACTTACAAGGCAGCTGTAGATCTTAGCCACTTTTTAAAAGAAAAGGGGGG
ACTGGAAGGGCTAATTCACTCCCAACGAAGATAAGATCTGCTTTTTGCTTGTACTGGGTCTCTCTGGTTA
GACCAGATCTGAGCCTGGGAGCTCTCTGGCTAACTAGGGAACCCACTGCTTAAGCCTCAATAAAGCTTGC
CTTGAGTGCTTCAAGTAGTGTGTGCCCGTCTGTTGTGTGACTCTGGTAACTAGAGATCCCTCAGACCCTT
TTAGTCAGTGTGGAAAATCTCTAGCAGTAGTAGTTCATGTCATCTTATTATTCAGTATTTATAACTTGCA
AAGAAATGAATATCAGAGAGTGAGAGGAACTTGTTTATTGCAGCTTATAATGGTTACAAATAAAGCAATA
GCATCACAAATTTCACAAATAAAGCATTTTTTTCACTGCATTCTAGTTGTGGTTTGTCCAAACTCATCAA
TGTATCTTATCATGTCTGGCTCTAGCTATCCCGCCCCTAACTCCGCCCATCCCGCCCCTAACTCCGCCCA
GTTCCGCCCATTCTCCGCCCCATGGCTGACTAATTTTTTTTATTTATGCAGAGGCCGAGGCCGCCTCGGC
CTCTGAGCTATTCCAGAAGTAGTGAGGAGGCTTTTTTGGAGGCCTAGACTTTTGCAGAGACCAAATTCGT
AATCATGTCATAGCTGTTTCCTGTGTGAAATTGTTATCCGCTCACAATTCCACACAACATACGAGCCGGA
AGCATAAAGTGTAAAGCCTGGGGTGCCTAATGAGTGAGCTAACTCACATTAATTGCGTTGCGCTCACTGC
CCGCTTTCCAGTCGGGAAACCTGTCGTGCCAGCTGCATTAATGAATCGGCCAACGCGCGGGGAGAGGCGG
TTTGCGTATTGGGCGCTCTTCCGCTTCCTCGCTCACTGACTCGCTGCGCTCGGTCGTTCGGCTGCGGCGA
GCGGTATCAGCTCACTCAAAGGCGGTAATACGGTTATCCACAGAATCAGGGGATAACGCAGGAAAGAACA
TGTGAGCAAAAGGCCAGCAAAAGGCCAGGAACCGTAAAAAGGCCGCGTTGCTGGCGTTTTTCCATAGGCT
CCGCCCCCCTGACGAGCATCACAAAAATCGACGCTCAAGTCAGAGGTGGCGAAACCCGACAGGACTATAA
AGATACCAGGCGTTTCCCCCTGGAAGCTCCCTCGTGCGCTCTCCTGTTCCGACCCTGCCGCTTACCGGAT
ACCTGTCCGCCTTTCTCCCTTCGGGAAGCGTGGCGCTTTCTCATAGCTCACGCTGTAGGTATCTCAGTTC
GGTGTAGGTCGTTCGCTCCAAGCTGGGCTGTGTGCACGAACCCCCCGTTCAGCCCGACCGCTGCGCCTTA
TCCGGTAACTATCGTCTTGAGTCCAACCCGGTAAGACACGACTTATCGCCACTGGCAGCAGCCACTGGTA
ACAGGATTAGCAGAGCGAGGTATGTAGGCGGTGCTACAGAGTTCTTGAAGTGGTGGCCTAACTACGGCTA
CACTAGAAGAACAGTATTTGGTATCTGCGCTCTGCTGAAGCCAGTTACCTTCGGAAAAAGAGTTGGTAGC
TCTTGATCCGGCAAACAAACCACCGCTGGTAGCGGTGGTTTTTTTGTTTGCAAGCAGCAGATTACGCGCA
GAAAAAAAGGATCTCAAGAAGATCCTTTGATCTTTTCTACGGGGTCTGACGCTCAGTGGAACGAAAACTC
ACGTTAAGGGATTTTGGTCATGAGATTATCAAAAAGGATCTTCACCTAGATCCTTTTAAATTAAAAATGA
AGTTTTAAATCAATCTAAAGTATATATGAGTAAACTTGGTCTGACAGTTACCAATGCTTAATCAGTGAGG
CACCTATCTCAGCGATCTGTCTATTTCGTTCATCCATAGTTGCCTGACTCCCCGTCGTGTAGATAACTAC
GATACGGGAGGGCTTACCATCTGGCCCCAGTGCTGCAATGATACCGCGAGACCCACGCTCACCGGCTCCA
GATTTATCAGCAATAAACCAGCCAGCCGGAAGGGCCGAGCGCAGAAGTGGTCCTGCAACTTTATCCGCCT
CCATCCAGTCTATTAATTGTTGCCGGGAAGCTAGAGTAAGTAGTTCGCCAGTTAATAGTTTGCGCAACGT
TGTTGCCATTGCTACAGGCATCGTGGTGTCACGCTCGTCGTTTGGTATGGCTTCATTCAGCTCCGGTTCC
CAACGATCAAGGCGAGTTACATGATCCCCCATGTTGTGCAAAAAAGCGGTTAGCTCCTTCGGTCCTCCGA
TCGTTGTCAGAAGTAAGTTGGCCGCAGTGTTATCACTCATGGTTATGGCAGCACTGCATAATTCTCTTAC
TGTCATGCCATCCGTAAGATGCTTTTCTGTGACTGGTGAGTACTCAACCAAGTCATTCTGAGAATAGTGT
ATGCGGCGACCGAGTTGCTCTTGCCCGGCGTCAATACGGGATAATACCGCGCCACATAGCAGAACTTTAA
AAGTGCTCATCATTGGAAAACGTTCTTCGGGGCGAAAACTCTCAAGGATCTTACCGCTGTTGAGATCCAG
TTCGATGTAACCCACTCGTGCACCCAACTGATCTTCAGCATCTTTTACTTTCACCAGCGTTTCTGGGTGA
GCAAAAACAGGAAGGCAAAATGCCGCAAAAAAGGGAATAAGGGCGACACGGAAATGTTGAATACTCATAC
TCTTCCTTTTTCAATATTATTGAAGCATTTATCAGGGTTATTGTCTCATGAGCGGATACATATTTGAATG
TATTTAGAAAAATAAACAAATAGGGGTTCCGCGCACATTTCCCCGAAAAGTGCCACCTGACGTCTAAGAA
ACCATTATTATCATGACATTAACCTATAAAAATAGGCGTATCACGAGGCCCTTTCGTCTCGCGCGTTTCG
GTGATGACGGTGAAAACCTCTGACACATGCAGCTCCCGGAGACGGTCACAGCTTGTCTGTAAGCGGATGC
CGGGAGCAGACAAGCCCGTCAGGGCGCGTCAGCGGGTGTTGGCGGGTGTCGGGGCTGGCTTAACTATGCG
GCATCAGAGCAGATTGTACTGAGAGTGCACCATATGCGGTGTGAAATACCGCACAGATGCGTAAGGAGAA
AATACCGCATCAGGCGCCATTCGCCATTCAGGCTGCGCAACTGTTGGGAAGGGCGATCGGTGCGGGCCTC
TTCGCTATTACGCCAGCTGGCGAAAGGGGGATGTGCTGCAAGGCGATTAAGTTGGGTAACGCCAGGGTTT
TCCCAGTCACGACGTTGTAAAACGACGGCCAGTGCCAAGCTG
Features (pLannotate 1.2.2; 29 found; start..end, strand, type, name):
      6..232     +  promoter       RSV promoter: Rous sarcoma virus enhancer/promoter
    233..413     +  LTR            5' LTR (truncated): truncated 5' long terminal repeat (LTR) from HIV-1
    460..585     +  misc_feature   HIV-1 Ψ: packaging signal of human immunodeficiency virus type 1
    569..907     +  CDS            HIV-1 gag (fragment): gag protein from human immunodeficiency virus 1; gag
   1078..1311    +  misc_feature   RRE: The Rev response element (RRE) of HIV-1 allows for Rev-dependent mRNA export from the nucleus to the cytoplasm.
   1688..1788    +  CDS            Rev (fragment): human immunodeficiency virus 1 (HIV-1) Rev protein; rev; enhances nuclear export of unspliced and incompletely spliced viral mRNAs
   1807..1923    +  misc_feature   cPPT/CTS: central polypurine tract and central termination sequence of HIV-1
   1936..2012    +  enhancer       CMV enhancer (fragment): human cytomegalovirus immediate early enhancer
   2013..2216    +  promoter       CMV promoter: human cytomegalovirus (CMV) immediate early promoter
   2299..4083    +  CDS            NF2: MERL_HUMAN - Also known as SCH. Experimental evidence at protein level: Swiss-Prot protein existence level 1. Probable regulator of the Hippo/SWH (Sav/Wts/Hpo) signaling pathway, a signaling pathway that plays a pivotal role in tumor suppression by restricting proliferation and promoting apoptosis. Along with WWC1 can synergistically induce the phosphorylation of LATS1 and LATS2 and can probably function in the regulation of the Hippo/SWH (Sav/Wts/Hpo) signaling pathway. May act as a membrane stabilizing protein. May inhibit PI3 kinase by binding to AGAP2 and impairing its stimulating activity
   4107..4824    +  CDS            mTurquoise2 (fragment): enhanced monomeric variant of CFP (Goedhart et al., 2012) mammalian codon-optimized
   4866..5077    +  promoter       EF-1α core promoter: core promoter for human elongation factor EF-1α
   5090..5358    +  LTR            5' LTR (truncated): truncated 5' long terminal repeat (LTR) from human T-cell leukemia virus (HTLV) type 1
   5385..5984    +  CDS            PuroR: puromycin N-acetyltransferase; pac from Streptomyces alboniger; confers resistance to puromycin
   5991..6579    +  misc_feature   WPRE: woodchuck hepatitis virus posttranscriptional regulatory element
   6574..6681    +  CDS            nef (fragment): NEF_SIVS4 - Experimental evidence at protein level: Swiss-Prot protein existence level 1. Interferes with TCR signaling from the cell membrane. Interacts with CD247/TCRZ (TCR zeta chain) and exert potent down- regulation of cell surface TCR/CD3 complexes. From Simian immunodeficiency virus (isolate F236/smH4) (SIV-sm) (Simian immunodeficiency virus sooty mangabey monkey).
   6706..6886    +  LTR            5' LTR (truncated): truncated 5' long terminal repeat (LTR) from HIV-1
   6958..7079    +  polyA_signal   SV40 poly(A) signal: SV40 polyadenylation signal
   7119..7254    +  rep_origin     SV40 ori: SV40 origin of replication
   7311..7327    -  protein_bind   lac operator: The lac repressor binds to the lac operator to inhibit transcription in E. coli. This inhibition can be relieved by adding lactose or isopropyl-β-D-thiogalactopyranoside (IPTG). lac repressor encoded by lacI
   7335..7365    -  promoter       lac promoter: promoter for the E. coli lac operon
   7380..7401    -  protein_bind   CAP binding site: CAP binding activates transcription in the presence of cAMP. E. coli catabolite activator protein
   7414..7506    -  CDS            lacI (fragment): lac repressor; lacI; The lac repressor binds to the lac operator to inhibit transcription in E. coli. This inhibition can be relieved by adding lactose or isopropyl-β-D-thiogalactopyranoside (IPTG).
   7689..8277    -  rep_origin     ori: high-copy-number ColE1/pMB1/pBR322/pUC origin of replication
   8448..9308    -  CDS            AmpR: β-lactamase; bla; confers resistance to ampicillin, carbenicillin, and related antibiotics
   9309..9413    -  promoter       AmpR promoter: bla
   9508..9543    +  CDS            rop (fragment): Rop protein, which maintains plasmids at low copy number; rop
   9645..9744    +  misc_feature   bom (fragment): basis of mobility region from pBR322
   9750..9904    -  CDS            lacZα (fragment): LacZα fragment of β-galactosidase; lacZ fragment
