[The description below was written by a language model from this plasmid's Addgene catalogue record and pLannotate feature annotations shown in this document.]
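Description:
pCDH-CMV-NF2-CFP is a third-generation-style HIV-1 lentiviral transfer plasmid built on the pCDH-CMV-MCS-EF1-Puro backbone for expressing a fluorescently tagged human NF2 (Merlin) in mammalian cells, either by direct transfection or after packaging into lentiviral particles. It is propagated in E. coli through a high-copy ColE1/pUC-type origin with ampicillin selection from the β-lactamase gene. Small annotated fragments of lacI, lacZα, rop and bom, along with lac promoter/operator elements, are backbone remnants with no apparent role in the design.

The viral cassette begins with an RSV promoter fused to a truncated HIV-1 5' LTR, which allows Tat-independent production of genomic RNA. This is followed by the Ψ packaging signal with a short gag fragment, the Rev response element for nuclear export, and the cPPT/CTS, which aids nuclear import of the reverse-transcribed genome. Downstream, the CMV immediate-early enhancer/promoter drives the NF2 coding sequence fused at its C terminus to a cyan fluorescent protein, which the annotation identifies as the monomeric CFP variant mTurquoise2. A second unit, consisting of the EF-1α core promoter joined to an HTLV-1 LTR segment, expresses puromycin N-acetyltransferase so that stably transduced cells can be selected. A WPRE enhances transcript expression, and a truncated 3' LTR, SV40 polyadenylation signal and SV40 origin close the cassette.

NF2 is a tumour suppressor and upstream regulator of the Hippo pathway, and the associated work concerns Hippo pathway activation, so the fusion is suited to imaging Merlin localisation in live cells. The catalogue's Entrez Gene entry lists CA12, which conflicts with the insert name and the sequence annotation and appears to be a record error.
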