Addgene plasmid #235687: pCDH-CMV-NF2-CFP
Purpose: Express CFP tagged NF2 gene in mammalian cells using the CMV promoter
Depositing lab: Duojia Pan. Depositing organization: University of Texas Southwestern Medical Center. Publication: Multiphase coalescence mediates Hippo pathway activation. Wang L, Choi K, Su T, Li B, Wu X, Zhang R, Driskill JH, Li H, Lei H, Guo P, Chen EH, Zheng Y, Pan D. Cell. 2022 Nov 10;185(23):4376-4393.e18. doi: 10.1016/j.cell.2022.09.036. Epub 2022 Oct 31. PubMed 36318920.
Backbone
  Vector backbone: pCDH-CMV-MCS-EF1-Puro
  Vector type: Mammalian Expression, Lentiviral
Growth in bacteria
  Bacterial resistance: Ampicillin, 100 μg/mL
  Growth temperature: 37°C
  Growth strain: NEB Stable
  Copy number: High Copy
Gene/Insert
  Gene/Insert name: NF2 (alt name: MERLIN)
  Species: H. sapiens (human)
  Entrez Gene: CA12 (a.k.a. CA-XII, CAXII, HsT18816, T18816)
  Tag / fusion protein: CFP (C terminal on insert)
  Cloning method: Gibson Cloning
Terms and licenses: Academic/Nonprofit Terms; Industry Terms: Not Available to Industry
How to cite: pCDH-CMV-NF2-CFP was a gift from Duojia Pan (Addgene plasmid # 235687 ; http://n2t.net/addgene:235687 ; RRID:Addgene_235687)
